>Addgene plasmid #219063 | SFFV-HOXA5-Brd 88 | addgene full sequence | sequence record 473293 | Addgene NGS Result
ATTTATGCAGAGGCCGAGGCCGCCTCGGCCTCTGAGCTATTCCAGAAGTAGTGAGGAGGCTTTTTTGGAG
GCCTAGGGACGTACCCAATTCGCCCTATAGTGAGTCGTATTACGCGCGCTCACTGGCCGTCGTTTTACAA
CGTCGTGACTGGGAAAACCCTGGCGTTACCCAACTTAATCGCCTTGCAGCACATCCCCCTTTCGCCAGCT
GGCGTAATAGCGAAGAGGCCCGCACCGATCGCCCTTCCCAACAGTTGCGCAGCCTGAATGGCGAATGGG
[124 nt withheld, positions 280-403]
C
[91 nt withheld, positions 405-495]
A
[49 nt withheld, positions 497-545]
CCTTTGACGTTGGAGTCCACGTTCTTT
[37 nt withheld, positions 573-609]
ACCCTATCTCGGTCTATTCTTTTGATTTATAAGGGATTTTGCCGATTTCGGCCTATTGGTTAAAAAATGA
GCTGATTTAACAAAAATTTAACGCGAATTTTAACAAAATATTAACGCTTACAATTTAGGTGGCACTTTTC
GGGGAAATGTGCGCGGAACCCCTATTTGTTTATTTTTCTAAATACATTCAAATATGTATCCGCTCATGAG
ACAATAACCCTGATAAATGCTTCAATAATATTGAAAAAGGAAGAGTATGAGTATTCAACATTTCCGTGTC
GCCCTTATTCCCTTTTTTGCGGCATTTTGCCTTCCTGTTTTTGCTCACCCAGAAACGCTGGTGAAAGTAA
AAGATGCTGAAGATCAGTTGGGTGCACGAGTGGGTTACATCGAACTGGATCTCAACAGCGGTAAGATCCT
TGAGAGTTTTCGCCCCGAAGAACGTTTTCCAATGATGAGCACTTTTAAAGTTCTGCTATGTGGCGCGGTA
TTATCCCGTATTGACGCCGGGCAAGAGCAACTCGGTCGCCGCATACACTATTCTCAGAATGACTTGGTTG
AGTACTCACCAGTCACAGAAAAGCATCTTACGGATGGCATGACAGTAAGAGAATTATGCAGTGCTGCCAT
AACCATGAGTGATAACACTGCGGCCAACTTACTTCTGACAACGATCGGAGGACCGAAGGAGCTAACCGCT
TTTTTGCACAACATGGGGGATCATGTAACTCGCCTTGATCGTTGGGAACCGGAGCTGAATGAAGCCATAC
CAAACGACGAGCGTGACACCACGATGCCTGTAGCAATGGCAACAACGTTGCGCAAACTATTAACTGGCGA
ACTACTTACTCTAGCTTCCCGGCAACAATTAATAGACTGGATGGAGGCGGATAAAGTTGCAGGACCACTT
CTGCGCTCGGCCCTTCCGGCTGGCTGGTTTATTGCTGATAAATCTGGAGCCGGTGAGCGTGGGTCTCGCG
GTATCATTGCAGCACTGGGGCCAGATGGTAAGCCCTCCCGTATCGTAGTTATCTACACGACGGGGAGTCA
GGCAACTATGGATGAACGAAATAGACAGATCGCTGAGATAGGTGCCTCACTGATTAAGCATTGGTAACTG
TCAGACCAAGTTTACTCATATATACTTTAGATTGATTTAAAACTTCATTTTTAATTTAAAAGGATCTAGG
TGAAGATCCTTTTTGATAATCTCATGACCAAAATCCCTTAACGTGAGTTTTCGTTCCACTGAGCGTCAGA
CCCCGTAGAAAAGATCAAAGGATCTTCTTGAGATCCTTTTTTTCTGCGCGTAATCTGCTGCTTGCAAACA
AAAAAACCACCGCTACCAGCGGTGGTTTGTTTGCCGGATCAAGAGCTACCAACTCTTTTTCCGAAGGTAA
CTGGCTTCAGCAGAGCGCAGATACCAAATACTGTTCTTCTAGTGTAGCCGTAGTTAGGCCACCACTTCAA
GAACTCTGTAGCACCGCCTACATACCTCGCTCTGCTAATCCTGTTACCAGTGGCTGCTGCCAGTGGCGAT
AAGTCGTGTCTTACCGGGTTGGACTCAAGACGATAGTTACCGGATAAGGCGCAGCGGTCGGGCTGAACGG
GGGGTTCGTGCACACAGCCCAGCTTGGAGCGAACGACCTACACCGAACTGAGATACCTACAGCGTGAGCT
ATGAGAAAGCGCCACGCTTCCCGAAGGGAGAAAGGCGGACAGGTATCCGGTAAGCGGCAGGGTCGGAACA
GGAGAGCGCACGAGGGAGCTTCCAGGGGGAAACGCCTGGTATCTTTATAGTCCTGTCGGGTTTCGCCACC
TCTGACTTGAGCGTCGATTTTTGTGATGCTCGTCAGGGGGGCGGAGCCTATGGAAAAACGCCAGCAACGC
GGCCTTTTTACGGTTCCTGGCCTTTTGCTGGCCTTTTGCTCACATGTTCTTTCCTGCGTTATCCCCTGAT
TCTGTGGATAACCGTATTACCGCCTTTGAGTGAGCTGATACCGCTCGCCGCAGCCGAACGACCGAGCGCA
GCGAGTCAGTGAGCGAGGAAGCGGAAGAGCGCCCAATACGCAAACCGCCTCTCCCCGCGCGTTGGCCGAT
TCATTAATGCAGCTGGCACGACAGGTTTCCCGACTGGAAAGCGGGCAGTGAGCGCAACGCAATTAATGTG
AGTTAGCTCACTCATTAGGCACCCCAGGCTTTACACTTTATGCTTCCGGCTCGTATGTTGTGTGGAATTG
TGAGCGGATAACAATTTCACACAGGAAACAGCTATGACCATGATTACGCCAAGCGCGCAATTAACCCTCA
CTAAAGGGAACAAAAGCTGGAGCTGCAAGCTTAATGTAGTCTTATGCAATACTCTTGTAGTCTTGCAACA
TGGTAACGATGAGTTAGCAACATGCCTTACAAGGAGAGAAAAAGCACCGTGCATGCCGATTGGTGGAAGT
AAGGTGGTACGATCGTGCCTTATTAGGAAGGCAACAGACGGGTCTGACATGGATTGGACGAACCACTGAA
TTGCCGCATTGCAGAGATATTGTATTTAAGTGCCTAGCTCGATACATAAACGGGTCTCTCTGGTTAGACC
AGATCTGAGCCTGGGAGCTCTCTGGCTAACTAGGGAACCCACTGCTTAAGCCTCAATAAAGCTTGCCTTG
AGTGCTTCAAGTAGTGTGTGCCCGTCTGTTGTGTGACTCTGGTAACTAGAGATCCCTCAGACCCTTTTAG
TCAGTGTGGAAAATCTCTAGCAGTGGCGCCCGAACAGGGACTTGAAAGCGAAAGGGAAACCAGAGGAGCT
CTCTCGACGCAGGACTCGGCTTGCTGAAGCGCGCACGGCAAGAGGCGAGGGGCGGCGACTGGTGAGTACG
CCAAAAATTTTGACTAGCGGAGGCTAGAAGGAGAGAGATGGGTGCGAGAGCGTCAGTATTAAGCGGGGGA
GAATTAGATCGCGATGGGAAAAAATTCGGTTAAGGCCAGGGGGAAAGAAAAAATATAAATTAAAACATAT
AGTATGGGCAAGCAGGGAGCTAGAACGATTCGCAGTTAATCCTGGCCTGTTAGAAACATCAGAAGGCTGT
AGACAAATACTGGGACAGCTACAACCATCCCTTCAGACAGGATCAGAAGAACTTAGATCATTATATAATA
CAGTAGCAACCCTCTATTGTGTGCATCAAAGGATAGAGATAAAAGACACCAAGGAAGCTTTAGACAAGAT
AGAGGAAGAGCAAAACAAAAGTAAGACCACCGCACAGCAAGCGGCCGCTGATCTTCAGACCTGGAGGAGG
AGATATGAGGGACAATTGGAGAAGTGAATTATATAAATATAAAGTAGTAAAAATTGAACCATTAGGAGTA
GCACCCACCAAGGCAAAGAGAAGAGTGGTGCAGAGAGAAAAAAGAGCAGTGGGAATAGGAGCTTTGTTCC
TTGGGTTCTTGGGAGCAGCAGGAAGCACTATGGGCGCAGCGTCAATGACGCTGACGGTACAGGCCAGACA
ATTATTGTCTGGTATAGTGCAGCAGCAGAACAATTTGCTGAGGGCTATTGAGGCGCAACAGCATCTGTTG
CAACTCACAGTCTGGGGCATCAAGCAGCTCCAGGCAAGAATCCTGGCTGTGGAAAGATACCTAAAGGATC
AACAGCTCCTGGGGATTTGGGGTTGCTCTGGAAAACTCATTTGCACCACTGCTGTGCCTTGGAATGCTAG
TTGGAGTAATAAATCTCTGGAACAGATTTGGAATCACACGACCTGGATGGAGTGGGACAGAGAAATTAAC
AATTACACAAGCTTAATACACTCCTTAATTGAAGAATCGCAAAACCAGCAAGAAAAGAATGAACAAGAAT
TATTGGAATTAGATAAATGGGCAAGTTTGTGGAATTGGTTTAACATAACAAATTGGCTGTGGTATATAAA
ATTATTCATAATGATAGTAGGAGGCTTGGTAGGTTTAAGAATAGTTTTTGCTGTACTTTCTATAGTGAAT
AGAGTTAGGCAGGGATATTCACCATTATCGTTTCAGACCCACCTCCCAACCCCGAGGGGACCCGACAGGC
CCGAAGGAATAGAAGAAGAAGGTGGAGAGAGAGACAGAGACAGATCCATTCGATTAGTGAACGGATCTCG
ACGGTATCGGTTAACTTTTAAAAGAAAAGGGGGGATTGGGGGGTACAGTGCAGGGGAAAGAATAGTAGAC
ATAATAGCAACAGACATACAAACTAAAGAATTACAAAAACAAATTACAAAAATTCAAAATTTTATCGATC
ACGAGACTAGCCTCGAGCTGGCTGCAGTAACGCCATTTTGCAAGGCATGGAAAAATACCAAACCAAGAAT
AGAGAAGTTCAGATCAAGGGCGGGTACATGAAAATAGCTAACGTTGGGCCAAACAGGATATCTGCGGTGA
GCAGTTTCGGCCCCGGCCCGGGGCCAAGAACAGATGGTCACCGCAGTTTCGGCCCCGGCCCGAGGCCAAG
AACAGATGGTCCCCAGATATGGCCCAACCCTCAGCAGTTTCTTAAGACCCATCAGATGTTTCCAGGCTCC
CCCAAGGACCTGAAATGACCCTGCGCCTTATTTGAATTAACCAATCAGCCTGCTTCTCGCTTCTGTTCGC
GCGCTTCTGCTTCCCGAGCTCTATAAAAGAGCTCACAACCCCTCACTCGGCGCGCCAGTCCTCCGACAGA
CTGAGTCGGCCGGTCGAATCAAGCTTATCGATACCGTCGACGGATCCGCTAGCCCGCGGTTCGAAATGAG
CTCTTATTTTGTAAACTCATTTTGCGGTCGCTATCCAAATGGCCCGGACTACCAGTTGCATAATTATGGA
GATCATAGTTCCGTGAGCGAGCAATTCAGGGACTCGGCGAGCATGCACTCCGGCAGGTACGGCTACGGCT
ACAATGGCATGGATCTCAGCGTCGGCCGCTCGGGCTCCGGCCACTTTGGCTCCGGAGAGCGCGCCCGCAG
CTACGCTGCCAGCGCCAGCGCGGCGCCCGCCGAGCCCAGGTACAGCCAGCCGGCCACGTCCACGCACTCT
CCTCAGCCCGATCCGCTGCCCTGCTCCGCCGTGGCCCCCTCGCCCGGCAGCGACAGCCACCACGGCGGGA
AAAACTCCCTAAGCAACTCCAGCGGCGCCTCGGCCGACGCCGGCAGCACCCACATCAGCAGCAGAGAGGG
GGTTGGCACGGCGTCCGGAGCCGAGGAGGACGCCCCTGCCAGCAGCGAGCAGGCGAGTGCGCAGAGCGAG
CCGAGCCCGGCGCCGCCCGCCCAACCCCAGATCTACCCCTGGATGCGCAAGCTGCACATAAGTCATGACA
ACATAGGCGGCCCGGAAGGCAAAAGGGCCCGGACGGCCTACACGCGCTACCAGACCCTGGAGCTGGAGAA
GGAGTTCCACTTCAACCGTTACCTGACCCGCAGAAGGAGGATTGAAATAGCACATGCTCTTTGCCTCTCC
GAGAGACAAATTAAAATCTGGTTCCAAAACCGGAGAATGAAGTGGAAAAAAGATAATAAGCTGAAAAGCA
TGAGCATGGCCGCGGCAGGAGGGGCCTTCCGTCCCTGAACCGGTCGGATCCCCCGGGCTGCAGGAATTCG
AGCATCTTACCGCCATTTATTCCCATATTTGTTCTGTTTTTCTTGATTTGGGTATACATTTAAATGTTAA
TAAAACAAAATGGTGGGGCAATCATTTACATTTTTAGGGATATGTAATTACTAGTTCAGGTGTATTGCCA
CAAGACAAACATGTTAAGAAACTTTCCCGTTATTTACGCTCTGTTCCTGTTAATCAACCTCTGGATTACA
AAATTTGTGAAAGATTGACTGATATTCTTAACTATGTTGCTCCTTTTACGCTGTGTGGATATGCTGCTTT
AATGCCTCTGTATCATGCTATTGCTTCCCGTACGGCTTTCGTTTTCTCCTCCTTGTATAAATCCTGGTTG
CTGTCTCTTTATGAGGAGTTGTGGCCCGTTGTCCGTCAACGTGGCGTGGTGTGCTCTGTGTTTGCTGACG
CAACCCCCACTGGCTGGGGCATTGCCACCACCTGTCAACTCCTTTCTGGGACTTTCGCTTTCCCCCTCCC
GATCGCCACGGCAGAACTCATCGCCGCCTGCCTTGCCCGCTGCTGGACAGGGGCTAGGTTGCTGGGCACT
GATAATTCCGTGGTGTTGTCGGGGAAGCTGACGTCCTTTGCAATTCGATATCAAGCTGTACCTTCTAGAT
GTACAACATTCATAGCGCTTCTAGACCAATGACTTACAAGGCAGCTGTAGATCTTAGCCACTTTTTAAAA
GAAAAGGGGGGACTGGAAGGGCTAATTCACTCCCAACGAAGACAAGATCTGCTTTTTGCTTGTACTGGGT
CTCTCTGGTTAGACCAGATCTGAGCCTGGGAGCTCTCTGGCTAACTAGGGAACCCACTGCTTAAGCCTCA
ATAAAGCTTGCCTTGAGTGCTTCAAGTAGTGTGTGCCCGTCTGTTGTGTGACTCTGGTAACTAGAGATCC
CTCAGACCCTTTTAGTCAGTGTGGAAAATCTCTAGCAGTAGTAGTTCATGTCATCTTATTATTCAGTATT
TATAACTTGCAAAGAAATGAATATCAGAGAGTGAGAGGAACTTGTTTATTGCAGCTTATAATGGTTACAA
ATAAAGCAATAGCATCACAAATTTCACAAATAAAGCATTTTTTTCACTGCATTCTAGTTGTGGTTTGTCC
AAACTCATCAATGTATCTTATCATGTCTGGCTCTAGCTATCCCGCCCCTAACTCCGCCCATCCCGCCCCT
AACTCCGCCCAGTTCCGCCCATTCTCCGCCCCATGGCTGACTAATTTTTTTT
Features (pLannotate 1.2.2; 29 found; start..end, strand, type, name):
     94..112     -  promoter       T7 promoter: promoter for bacteriophage T7 RNA polymerase
    120..275     +  CDS            lacZα (fragment): LacZα fragment of β-galactosidase; lacZ fragment
    280..708     +  rep_origin     f1 ori (sequence partly withheld): f1 bacteriophage origin of replication; arrow indicates direction of (+) strand synthesis
    761..865     +  promoter       AmpR promoter: bla
    866..1726    +  CDS            AmpR: β-lactamase; bla; confers resistance to ampicillin, carbenicillin, and related antibiotics
   1897..2485    +  rep_origin     ori: high-copy-number ColE1/pMB1/pBR322/pUC origin of replication
   2668..2760    +  CDS            lacI (fragment): lac repressor; lacI; The lac repressor binds to the lac operator to inhibit transcription in E. coli. This inhibition can be relieved by adding lactose or isopropyl-β-D-thiogalactopyranoside (IPTG).
   2773..2794    +  protein_bind   CAP binding site: CAP binding activates transcription in the presence of cAMP. E. coli catabolite activator protein
   2809..2839    +  promoter       lac promoter: promoter for the E. coli lac operon
   2847..2863    +  protein_bind   lac operator: The lac repressor binds to the lac operator to inhibit transcription in E. coli. This inhibition can be relieved by adding lactose or isopropyl-β-D-thiogalactopyranoside (IPTG). lac repressor encoded by lacI
   2908..2926    +  promoter       T3 promoter: promoter for bacteriophage T3 RNA polymerase
   2954..3180    +  promoter       RSV promoter: Rous sarcoma virus enhancer/promoter
   3181..3361    +  LTR            5' LTR (truncated): truncated 5' long terminal repeat (LTR) from HIV-1
   3408..3533    +  misc_feature   HIV-1 Ψ: packaging signal of human immunodeficiency virus type 1
   3517..3880    +  CDS            HIV-1 gag (fragment): gag protein from human immunodeficiency virus 1; gag
   4026..4259    +  misc_feature   RRE: The Rev response element (RRE) of HIV-1 allows for Rev-dependent mRNA export from the nucleus to the cytoplasm.
   4636..4736    +  CDS            Rev (fragment): human immunodeficiency virus 1 (HIV-1) Rev protein; rev; enhances nuclear export of unspliced and incompletely spliced viral mRNAs
   4755..4872    +  misc_feature   cPPT/CTS: central polypurine tract and central termination sequence of HIV-1
   4906..5307    +  promoter       SFFV promoter: spleen focus-forming virus long terminal repeat (LTR) promoter
   5317..5340    +  misc_feature   MCS (fragment): pBluescript multiple cloning site
   5365..6174    +  CDS            HOXA5: HXA5_HUMAN - Also known as HOX1C. Experimental evidence at protein level: Swiss-Prot protein existence level 1. Sequence-specific transcription factor which is part of a developmental regulatory system that provides cells with specific positional identities on the anterior-posterior axis. Also binds to its own promoter. Binds specifically to the motif 5'-CYYNATTA[TG]Y-3'. From Homo sapiens (Human).
   6185..6210    +  misc_feature   MCS (fragment): pBluescript multiple cloning site
   6210..6269    +  CDS            S (fragment): HBSAG_WHV6 - Experimental evidence at transcript level: Swiss-Prot protein existence level 2. The middle envelope protein plays an important role in the budding of the virion. It is involved in the induction of budding in a nucleocapsid independent way. In this process the majority of envelope proteins bud to form subviral lipoprotein particles of 22 nm of diameter that do not contain a nucleocapsid (By similarity). From Woodchuck hepatitis B virus (isolate w64/pWS23) (WHV).
   6401..6804    +  misc_feature   WPRE: woodchuck hepatitis virus posttranscriptional regulatory element
   6862..6921    +  CDS            nef (fragment): NEF_HV1Z2 - Experimental evidence at protein level: Swiss-Prot protein existence level 1. Extracellular Nef protein targets CD4(+) T-lymphocytes for apoptosis by interacting with CXCR4 surface receptors. From Human immunodeficiency virus type 1 group M subtype D (isolate Z2/CDC-Z34) (HIV-1).
   6923..7156    +  LTR            3' LTR (ΔU3): self-inactivating 3' long terminal repeat (LTR) from HIV-1
   7228..7349    +  polyA_signal   SV40 poly(A) signal: SV40 polyadenylation signal
   7368..7389    +  rep_origin     SV40 ori (fragment): SV40 origin of replication
   7389..73      +  rep_origin     SV40 ori (across the origin): SV40 origin of replication
