[The description below was written by a language model from this plasmid's Addgene catalogue record and pLannotate feature annotations shown in this document.]
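Description:
SFFV-HOXA5-Brd 88 is a third-generation-style, self-inactivating HIV-1 lentiviral transfer plasmid built on the SFFV-MCS backbone and carrying the human homeobox transcription factor HOXA5 together with an assigned DNA barcode. It is propagated in E. coli through a high-copy ColE1/pUC origin with ampicillin selection (AmpR/bla). The bacterial portion also retains pBluescript-type remnants: an f1 origin, lacZα and lacI fragments, the lac promoter/operator, and T7 and T3 promoters. The sequenced record is 7,451 nt, consistent with the stated backbone and 813 bp insert.

The viral cassette begins with an RSV promoter fused to a truncated 5' LTR, which drives Tat-independent genomic RNA production in packaging cells. This is followed by the Ψ packaging signal with a partial gag sequence, the RRE for Rev-dependent nuclear export, and the cPPT/CTS, which aids nuclear import of the provirus. Inside, the spleen focus-forming virus (SFFV) LTR promoter, a strong promoter commonly favoured in haematopoietic cells, drives the HOXA5 coding sequence cloned between flanking multiple-cloning-site remnants. A WPRE downstream enhances transcript stability and expression; the adjacent short woodchuck hepatitis "S" annotation probably reflects part of that same viral segment. According to the depositor, the barcode lies after the WPRE at an XbaI site, so it is carried on the transgene transcript, although the feature table does not annotate it. The cassette ends with a ΔU3 3' LTR, followed by an SV40 poly(A) signal and SV40 origin.

No mammalian selection marker or fluorescent reporter is annotated. The plasmid belongs to a barcoded transcription factor collection for combinatorial screening in immune cell reprogramming, where the barcode identifies which factor was delivered to transduced cells.
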