Addgene plasmid #219063: SFFV-HOXA5-Brd 88
Purpose: Transcription factor HOXA5 with a specific barcode assigned.
Depositing lab: Filipe Pereira. Depositing organization: Center for Neuroscience and Cell Biology, University of Coimbra. Publication: A combinatorial transcription factor screening platform for immune cell reprogramming. Kurochkin I, Altman AR, Caiado I, Pertiga-Cabral D, Halitzki E, Minaeva M, Zimmermannova O, Henriques-Oliveira L, Klein D, Nair M, Oliveira D, Cajal LR, Knittel R, Feick C, Ringner M, Martin M, Cirovic B, Pires CF, Rosa FF, Sitnicka E, Theis FJ, Pereira CF. Cell Syst. 2026 Jan 21;17(1):101457. doi: 10.1016/j.cels.2025.101457. Epub 2026 Jan 14. PubMed 41539305.
Backbone
  Vector backbone: SFFV-MCS
  Backbone size w/o insert (bp): 6638
  Vector type: Lentiviral
Growth in bacteria
  Bacterial resistance: Ampicillin, 100 μg/mL
  Growth temperature: 37°C
  Growth strain: NEB Stable
  Copy number: High Copy
Gene/Insert
  Gene/Insert name: HOXA5
  Species: H. sapiens (human)
  Insert size (bp): 813
  Entrez Gene: HOXA5 (a.k.a. HOX1, HOX1.3, HOX1C)
  Promoter: The spleen focus-forming virus (SFFV) promoter
  Cloning method: Restriction Enzyme; 5′ cloning site Bsp119I (not destroyed); 3′ cloning site BstHI (not destroyed)
Terms and licenses: Academic/Nonprofit Terms; Industry Terms: Not Available to Industry
Depositor comments: Barcode sequence cloned into XbaI restriction site. Design of plasmid is as follows: SFFV-[TF sequence]-WPRE-[Barcode sequence].
How to cite: SFFV-HOXA5-Brd 88 was a gift from Filipe Pereira (Addgene plasmid # 219063 ; http://n2t.net/addgene:219063 ; RRID:Addgene_219063)
