>Addgene plasmid #219063 | SFFV-HOXA5-Brd 88 | depositor partial sequence | sequence record 427669 | TF ORF
ATGAGCTCTTATTTTGTAAACTCATTTTGCGGTCGCTATCCAAATGGCCCGGACTACCAGTTGCATAATT
ATGGAGATCATAGTTCCGTGAGCGAGCAATTCAGGGACTCGGCGAGCATGCACTCCGGCAGGTACGGCTA
CGGCTACAATGGCATGGATCTCAGCGTCGGCCGCTCGGGCTCCGGCCACTTTGGCTCCGGAGAGCGCGCC
CGCAGCTACGCTGCCAGCGCCAGCGCGGCGCCCGCCGAGCCCAGGTACAGCCAGCCGGCCACGTCCACGC
ACTCTCCTCAGCCCGATCCGCTGCCCTGCTCCGCCGTGGCCCCCTCGCCCGGCAGCGACAGCCACCACGG
CGGGAAAAACTCCCTAAGCAACTCCAGCGGCGCCTCGGCCGACGCCGGCAGCACCCACATCAGCAGCAGA
GAGGGGGTTGGCACGGCGTCCGGAGCCGAGGAGGACGCCCCTGCCAGCAGCGAGCAGGCGAGTGCGCAGA
GCGAGCCGAGCCCGGCGCCGCCCGCCCAACCCCAGATCTACCCCTGGATGCGCAAGCTGCACATAAGTCA
TGACAACATAGGCGGCCCGGAAGGCAAAAGGGCCCGGACGGCCTACACGCGCTACCAGACCCTGGAGCTG
GAGAAGGAGTTCCACTTCAACCGTTACCTGACCCGCAGAAGGAGGATTGAAATAGCACATGCTCTTTGCC
TCTCCGAGAGACAAATTAAAATCTGGTTCCAAAACCGGAGAATGAAGTGGAAAAAAGATAATAAGCTGAA
AAGCATGAGCATGGCCGCGGCAGGAGGGGCCTTCCGTCCCTGA
