>Addgene plasmid #219063 | SFFV-HOXA5-Brd 88 | depositor partial sequence | sequence record 427670 | Barcode sequence
TGTACAACATTCATAGCGCT
